>Addgene plasmid #60871 | CIP2Aprom392bp-pGL4.10Luc | depositor partial sequence | sequence record 102840 | pGL4.10Luc backbone
GGCCTAACTGGCCGGTACCTGAGCTCGCTAGCCTCGAGGATATCAAGATCTGGCCTCGGCGGCCAAGCTT
GGCAATCCGGTACTGTTGGTAAAGCCACCATGGAAGATGCCAAAAACATTAAGAAGGGCCCAGCGCCATT
CTACCCACTCGAAGACGGGACCGCCGGCGAGCAGCTGCACAAAGCCATGAAGCGCTACGCCCTGGTGCCC
GGCACCATCGCCTTTACCGACGCACATATCGAGGTGGACATTACCTACGCCGAGTACTTCGAGATGAGCG
TTCGGCTGGCAGAAGCTATGAAGCGCTATGGGCTGAATACAAACCATCGGATCGTGGTGTGCAGCGAGAA
TAGCTTGCAGTTCTTCATGCCCGTGTTGGGTGCCCTGTTCATCGGTGTGGCTGTGGCCCCAGCTAACGAC
ATCTACAACGAGCGCGAGCTGCTGAACAGCATGGGCATCAGCCAGCCCACCGTCGTATTCGTGAGCAAGA
AAGGGCTGCAAAAGATCCTCAACGTGCAAAAGAAGCTACCGATCATACAAAAGATCATCATCATGGATAG
CAAGACCGACTACCAGGGCTTCCAAAGCATGTACACCTTCGTGACTTCCCATTTGCCACCCGGCTTCAAC
GAGTACGACTTCGTGCCCGAGAGCTTCGACCGGGACAAAACCATCGCCCTGATCATGAACAGTAGTGGCA
GTACCGGATTGCCCAAGGGCGTAGCCCTACCGCACCGCACCGCTTGTGTCCGATTCAGTCATGCCCGCGA
CCCCATCTTCGGCAACCAGATCATCCCCGACACCGCTATCCTCAGCGTGGTGCCATTTCACCACGGCTTC
GGCATGTTCACCACGCTGGGCTACTTGATCTGCGGCTTTCGGGTCGTGCTCATGTACCGCTTCGAGGAGG
AGCTATTCTTGCGCAGCTTGCAAGACTATAAGATTCAATCTGCCCTGCTGGTGCCCACACTATTTAGCTT
CTTCGCTAAGAGCACTCTCATCGACAAGTACGACCTAAGCAACTTGCACGAGATCGCCAGCGGCGGGGCG
CCGCTCAGCAAGGAGGTAGGTGAGGCCGTGGCCAAACGCTTCCACCTACCAGGCATCCGCCAGGGCTACG
GCCTGACAGAAACAACCAGCGCCATTCTGATCACCCCCGAAGGGGACGACAAGCCTGGCGCAGTAGGCAA
GGTGGTGCCCTTCTTCGAGGCTAAGGTGGTGGACTTGGACACCGGTAAGACACTGGGTGTGAACCAGCGC
GGCGAGCTGTGCGTCCGTGGCCCCATGATCATGAGCGGCTACGTTAACAACCCCGAGGCTACAAACGCTC
TCATCGACAAGGACGGCTGGCTGCACAGCGGCGACATCGCCTACTGGGACGAGGACGAGCACTTCTTCAT
CGTGGACCGGCTGAAGAGCCTGATCAAATACAAGGGCTACCAGGTAGCCCCAGCCGAACTGGAGAGCATC
CTGCTGCAACACCCCAACATCTTCGACGCCGGGGTCGCCGGCCTGCCCGACGACGATGCCGGCGAGCTGC
CCGCCGCAGTCGTCGTGCTGGAACACGGTAAAACCATGACCGAGAAGGAGATCGTGGACTATGTGGCCAG
CCAGGTTACAACCGCCAAGAAGCTGCGCGGTGGTGTTGTGTTCGTGGACGAGGTGCCTAAAGGACTGACC
GGCAAGTTGGACGCCCGCAAGATCCGCGAGATTCTCATTAAGGCCAAGAAGGGCGGCAAGATCGCCGTGT
AATAATTCTAGAGTCGGGGCGGCCGGCCGCTTCGAGCAGACATGATAAGATACATTGATGAGTTTGGACA
AACCACAACTAGAATGCAGTGAAAAAAATGCTTTATTTGTGAAATTTGTGATGCTATTGCTTTATTTGTA
ACCATTATAAGCTGCAATAAACAAGTTAACAACAACAATTGCATTCATTTTATGTTTCAGGTTCAGGGGG
AGGTGTGGGAGGTTTTTTAAAGCAAGTAAAACCTCTACAAATGTGGTAAAATCGATAAGGATCCGTCGAC
CGATGCCCTTGAGAGCCTTCAACCCAGTCAGCTCCTTCCGGTGGGCGCGGGGCATGACTATCGTCGCCGC
ACTTATGACTGTCTTCTTTATCATGCAACTCGTAGGACAGGTGCCGGCAGCGCTCTTCCGCTTCCTCGCT
CACTGACTCGCTGCGCTCGGTCGTTCGGCTGCGGCGAGCGGTATCAGCTCACTCAAAGGCGGTAATACGG
TTATCCACAGAATCAGGGGATAACGCAGGAAAGAACATGTGAGCAAAAGGCCAGCAAAAGGCCAGGAACC
GTAAAAAGGCCGCGTTGCTGGCGTTTTTCCATAGGCTCCGCCCCCCTGACGAGCATCACAAAAATCGACG
CTCAAGTCAGAGGTGGCGAAACCCGACAGGACTATAAAGATACCAGGCGTTTCCCCCTGGAAGCTCCCTC
GTGCGCTCTCCTGTTCCGACCCTGCCGCTTACCGGATACCTGTCCGCCTTTCTCCCTTCGGGAAGCGTGG
CGCTTTCTCATAGCTCACGCTGTAGGTATCTCAGTTCGGTGTAGGTCGTTCGCTCCAAGCTGGGCTGTGT
GCACGAACCCCCCGTTCAGCCCGACCGCTGCGCCTTATCCGGTAACTATCGTCTTGAGTCCAACCCGGTA
AGACACGACTTATCGCCACTGGCAGCAGCCACTGGTAACAGGATTAGCAGAGCGAGGTATGTAGGCGGTG
CTACAGAGTTCTTGAAGTGGTGGCCTAACTACGGCTACACTAGAAGAACAGTATTTGGTATCTGCGCTCT
GCTGAAGCCAGTTACCTTCGGAAAAAGAGTTGGTAGCTCTTGATCCGGCAAACAAACCACCGCTGGTAGC
GGTGGTTTTTTTGTTTGCAAGCAGCAGATTACGCGCAGAAAAAAAGGATCTCAAGAAGATCCTTTGATCT
TTTCTACGGGGTCTGACGCTCAGTGGAACGAAAACTCACGTTAAGGGATTTTGGTCATGAGATTATCAAA
AAGGATCTTCACCTAGATCCTTTTAAATTAAAAATGAAGTTTTAAATCAATCTAAAGTATATATGAGTAA
ACTTGGTCTGACAGCGGCCGCAAATGCTAAACCACTGCAGTGGTTACCAGTGCTTGATCAGTGAGGCACC
GATCTCAGCGATCTGCCTATTTCGTTCGTCCATAGTGGCCTGACTCCCCGTCGTGTAGATCACTACGATT
CGTGAGGGCTTACCATCAGGCCCCAGCGCAGCAATGATGCCGCGAGAGCCGCGTTCACCGGCCCCCGATT
TGTCAGCAATGAACCAGCCAGCAGGGAGGGCCGAGCGAAGAAGTGGTCCTGCTACTTTGTCCGCCTCCAT
CCAGTCTATGAGCTGCTGTCGTGATGCTAGAGTAAGAAGTTCGCCAGTGAGTAGTTTCCGAAGAGTTGTG
GCCATTGCTACTGGCATCGTGGTATCACGCTCGTCGTTCGGTATGGCTTCGTTCAACTCTGGTTCCCAGC
GGTCAAGCCGGGTCACATGATCACCCATATTATGAAGAAATGCAGTCAGCTCCTTAGGGCCTCCGATCGT
TGTCAGAAGTAAGTTGGCCGCGGTGTTGTCGCTCATGGTAATGGCAGCACTACACAATTCTCTTACCGTC
ATGCCATCCGTAAGATGCTTTTCCGTGACCGGCGAGTACTCAACCAAGTCGTTTTGTGAGTAGTGTATAC
GGCGACCAAGCTGCTCTTGCCCGGCGTCTATACGGGACAACACCGCGCCACATAGCAGTACTTTGAAAGT
GCTCATCATCGGGAATCGTTCTTCGGGGCGGAAAGACTCAAGGATCTTGCCGCTATTGAGATCCAGTTCG
ATATAGCCCACTCTTGCACCCAGTTGATCTTCAGCATCTTTTACTTTCACCAGCGTTTCGGGGTGTGCAA
AAACAGGCAAGCAAAATGCCGCAAAGAAGGGAATGAGTGCGACACGAAAATGTTGGATGCTCATACTCGT
CCTTTTTCAATATTATTGAAGCATTTATCAGGGTTACTAGTACGTCTCTCAAGGATAAGTAAGTAATATT
AAGGTACGGGAGGTATTGGACAGGCCGCAATAAAATATCTTTATTTTCATTACATCTGTGTGTTGGTTTT
TTGTGTGAATCGATAGTACTAACATACGCTCTCCATCAAAACAAAACGAAACAAAACAAACTAGCAAAAT
AGGCTGTCCCCAGTGCAAGTGCAGGTGCCAGAACATTTCTCT
