>Addgene plasmid #60871 | CIP2Aprom392bp-pGL4.10Luc | addgene partial sequence | sequence record 137946 | RVprimer3 5'-CTAGCAAAATAGGCTGTCCC-3'
ACATTTCTCTGGCCTAACTGGCCGGAGGATGACGCACAAACGAAAAACTGGCCATCCAACATGAAGGACG
AGGAAGCGCACGAAATCAGAGCGCACAGCTGAGTGAGGAATCCCCCTTCTCCTAACCGATTCCTCTCCCG
AGAAATCGCGAGATTTCTCGCCTTCACGGGATCTCAGGCCGAAACCTCGCGGCCTCTCAGACGAGGGTGG
GTTAGCGGGGGCAGCTCCCAACCCCCGTCCTGGACCCACAAATCACCTCGACCCCTGGCCCACCCCGGCC
GTCACCGAGAACGGTCCCCTAGGGTGCCTAGGGACTTCCGGAGCCCGACCGGATCCGGAAGCTTCTGAGA
GCAAGGGGGTGGGGCCGAAAATCAAAAAAAGCGCGGCGAAAGCTAAAGGCCGGCGCACGCTGGGCGGTGG
TGGTCCCTAAGCCGGGCCGCGGCCGGTGCAATGGACTCCACTGCCTGCTTGAAGTCCTTGCTCCTGACTG
TCAGTCAGTACAAAGCCGTGAAGTCAGAGGCGAACGCCACTCAGCTTTTGCGGCACTTGGAGGTAATTTC
TGGAAGATCTGGCCTCGGCGGCCAAGCTTGGCAATCCGGTACTGTTGGTAAAGCCACCATGGAAGATGCC
AAAAACATTAAGAAGGGCCCAGCGCCATTCTACCCACTCGAAGACGGGACCGCCGGCGAGCAGCTGCACA
AAGCCATGAAGCGCTACGCCCTGGTGCCCGGCACCATCGCCTTTACCGACGCACATATCGAGGTGGACAT
TACCTACGCCGAGTACTTCGAGATGAGCGTTCGGCTGGCAGAAGCTATGAAGCGCTATGGGCTGAATACA
AACCATCGGATCGTGGTGTGCAGCGAGAATAGCTTGCAGTTCTTCATGCCCGTGTTGGGTGCCCTGTTCA
TCGG
