>Addgene plasmid #60871 | CIP2Aprom392bp-pGL4.10Luc | addgene partial sequence | sequence record 137962 | Luc2-Rev 5'-GCCCTTCTTAATGTTTTTG-3'
ACCGGATTGCCAAGCTTGGCCGCCGAGGCCAGATCTTCCAGAAATTACCTCCAAGTGCCGCAAAAGCTGA
GTGGCGTTCGCCTCTGACTTCACGGCTTTGTACTGACTGACAGTCAGGAGCAAGGACTTCAAGCAGGCAG
TGGAGTCCATTGCACCGGCCGCGGCCCGGCTTAGGGACCACCACCGCCCAGCGTGCGCCGGCCTTTAGCT
TTCGCCGCGCTTTTTTTGATTTTCGGCCCCACCCCCTTGCTCTCAGAAGCTTCCGGATCCGGTCGGGCTC
CGGAAGTCCCTAGGCACCCTAGGGGACCGTTCTCGGTGACGGCCGGGGTGGGCCAGGGGTCGAGGTGATT
TGTGGGTCCAGGACGGGGGTTGGGAGCTGCCCCCGCTAACCCACCCTCGTCTGAGAGGCCGCGAGGTTTC
GGCCTGAGATCCCGTGAAGGCGAGAAATCTCGCGATTTCTCGGGAGAGGAATCGGTTAGGAGAAGGGGGA
TTCCTCACTCAGCTGTGCGCTCTGATTTCGTGCGCTTCCTCGTCCTTCATGTTGGATGGCCAGTTTTTCG
TTTGTGCGTCATCCTCCGGCCAGTTAGGCCAGAGAAATGTTCTGGCACCTGCACTTGCACTGGGGACAGC
CTATTTTGCTAGTTTGTTTTGTTTCGTTTTGTTTTGATGGAGAGCGTATGTTAGTACTATCGATTCACAC
AAAAAACCAACACACAGATGTAATGAAAATAAAGATATTTTATTGCGGCCTGTCCAATACCTCCCGTACC
TTAATATTACTTACTTATCCTTGAGAGACGTACTAGTAACCCTGATAAATGCTTCAATAATATTGAAAAA
GGACGAGTATGAGCATCCAACATTTTCGTGTCGCACTCATTCCCTTCTTTGCGGCATTTTGCTTGCCTGT
TTTTGCACACCCCGAAACGCTGGTGAAAGTAAAA
