[The description below was written by a language model from this plasmid's Addgene catalogue record.]
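Description:
CIP2Aprom392bp-pGL4.10Luc is a firefly luciferase reporter plasmid built on pGL4.10(luc2), a promoterless reporter backbone of about 4.2 kb. The backbone carries the luc2 luciferase coding sequence but no eukaryotic promoter of its own, so reporter output depends on whatever regulatory DNA is cloned upstream. The plasmid is maintained in E. coli as a high-copy construct under ampicillin selection. No feature table accompanies the record, so the exact position and orientation of the insert, the cloning sites used, and the other backbone elements are not stated.

The insert is a 392 bp fragment of the human CIP2A promoter (Cancerous Inhibitor of PP2A, also known as KIAA1524 or p90), placed so that it drives luciferase expression. According to the depositor's comments, it belongs to a series of promoter constructs of varying length generated with a commercial nested-deletion kit. Such a series lets luciferase activity be compared across progressively shortened fragments to locate the regions needed for promoter activity. The associated publication concerns ETS1-mediated, MEK1/2-dependent overexpression of CIP2A in human cancer cells. This suggests the construct is meant for transient transfection assays that map the promoter regions and transcription factor inputs controlling CIP2A transcription. The record also notes some discrepancies between the repository's quality-control sequencing and the depositor's reference sequence, which the depositor reports do not affect plasmid function.
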