Addgene plasmid #60871: CIP2Aprom392bp-pGL4.10Luc
Purpose: Luc reporter driven by 392 bp of the CIP2A promoter
Depositing lab: Jukka Westermarck. Depositing organization: University of Turku. Publication: ETS1 mediates MEK1/2-dependent overexpression of cancerous inhibitor of protein phosphatase 2A (CIP2A) in human cancer cells. Khanna A, Okkeri J, Bilgen T, Tiirikka T, Vihinen M, Visakorpi T, Westermarck J. PLoS One. 2011 Mar 22;6(3):e17979. doi: 10.1371/journal.pone.0017979. PubMed 21445343.
Backbone
  Vector backbone: pGL4.10(luc2)
  Backbone manufacturer: Promega
  Backbone size w/o insert (bp): 4242
  Vector type: Luciferase ; Promoterless
Growth in bacteria
  Bacterial resistance: Ampicillin, 100 μg/mL
  Growth temperature: 37°C
  Growth strain: DH5alpha
  Copy number: High Copy
Gene/Insert
  Gene/Insert name: 392 bp promoter fragment of Cancerous Inhibitor of PP2A (alt name: 392 bp CIP2A promoter)
  Species: H. sapiens (human)
  Insert size (bp): 392
  Entrez Gene: CIP2A (a.k.a. KIAA1524, NOCIVA, p90)
Terms and licenses: Academic/Nonprofit Terms; Industry Terms: Not Available to Industry
Depositor comments: Then various length luciferase promoter constructs were created using the Deletion Kit for Kilo-Sequencing (Takara Bio Inc., Japan) as per the manufacturer’s instructions. Please note that there are some discrepancies between Addgene's quality control sequences and the depositor's sequence. The depositor noted that these discrepancies do NOT affect plasmid function.
How to cite: CIP2Aprom392bp-pGL4.10Luc was a gift from Jukka Westermarck (Addgene plasmid # 60871 ; http://n2t.net/addgene:60871 ; RRID:Addgene_60871)
